Addgene plasmid #106020: Opto-GPR37L1
Purpose: Expression of a chimeric G-protein coupled receptor (Rhodopsin-GPR37L1; Opto-GPR37L1; B10)
Depositing lab: Harald Janovjak. Publication: Optical functionalization of human Class A orphan G-protein-coupled receptors. Morri M, Sanchez-Romero I, Tichy AM, Kainrath S, Gerrard EJ, Hirschfeld PP, Schwarz J, Janovjak H. Nat Commun. 2018 May 16;9(1):1950. doi: 10.1038/s41467-018-04342-1. PubMed 29769519.
Backbone
  Vector backbone: pcDNA3.1-
  Backbone manufacturer: Invitrogen
  Backbone size w/o insert (bp): 5427
  Vector type: Mammalian Expression
  Selectable markers: Neomycin (select with G418)
Growth in bacteria
  Bacterial resistance: Ampicillin, 100 μg/mL
  Growth temperature: 37°C
  Growth strain: DH5alpha
  Copy number: High Copy
Gene/Insert
  Gene/Insert name: Opto-GPR37L1
  Species: H. sapiens (human), B. taurus (bovine)
  Insert size (bp): 1242
  Mutation: Chimeric receptor protein
  Entrez Gene: GPR37L1 (a.k.a. ET(B)R-LP-2, ETBR-LP-2, ETBRLP2)
  Promoter: CMV
  Tag / fusion protein: VSV-G (N terminal on insert); Rhodopsin-1D4 (C terminal on insert)
  Cloning method: Restriction Enzyme; 5′ cloning site unknown (unknown if destroyed); 3′ cloning site unknown (unknown if destroyed)
  Sequencing primers: 5′ CMV_F (CGCAAATGGGCGGTAGGCGTG); 3′ pcDNA_R (CAACAGATGGCTGGCAAC)
Terms and licenses: Academic/Nonprofit Terms; Industry Terms: Not Available to Industry
Depositor comments: two step cloning; 5' and 3' sites cannot be used for (sub)cloning
How to cite: Opto-GPR37L1 was a gift from Harald Janovjak (Addgene plasmid # 106020 ; http://n2t.net/addgene:106020 ; RRID:Addgene_106020)
