[The description below was written by a language model from this plasmid's Addgene catalogue record and pLannotate feature annotations shown in this document.]
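Description:
Opto-GPR37L1 is a mammalian expression plasmid built on the pcDNA3.1(-) backbone that encodes a light-activatable chimeric G-protein-coupled receptor combining bovine rhodopsin with the human orphan class A receptor GPR37L1. The roughly 1.2 kb insert is recorded simply as a chimeric receptor protein. The exact domain boundaries are not given, but the automated annotation matches most of the open reading frame to bovine rhodopsin, including its N-terminal glycosylation segment, which indicates that rhodopsin supplies much of the scaffold. The receptor carries an N-terminal VSV-G epitope and a C-terminal rhodopsin 1D4 epitope, which allow detection of the protein. The depositor notes that assembly was done in two steps and that the flanking sites cannot be used for subcloning.

Expression is driven by the human CMV immediate-early enhancer and promoter and terminated by the bovine growth hormone polyadenylation signal. A T7 promoter lies upstream of the coding sequence. A separate cassette, made up of the SV40 early promoter, the neomycin phosphotransferase gene and the SV40 poly(A) signal, permits G418 selection of stably transfected mammalian cells. In E. coli the plasmid is maintained at high copy by a ColE1/pUC-type origin and selected with ampicillin through the β-lactamase gene. An f1 origin is also present. Several short annotated hits, namely a truncated HIV-1 LTR fragment, a ble fragment, a lacI fragment and a bom fragment, appear to be partial matches within backbone sequence rather than functional elements. According to the record, the construct is used to express this receptor as part of an effort to make human orphan class A GPCRs optically controllable, so that light can substitute for an unknown ligand when probing their signalling.
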