Features (pLannotate 1.2.2; 21 found; start..end, strand, type, name):
     74..453     +  enhancer       CMV enhancer: human cytomegalovirus immediate early enhancer
    454..657     +  promoter       CMV promoter: human cytomegalovirus (CMV) immediate early promoter
    653..686     +  LTR            5' LTR (truncated) (fragment): truncated 5' long terminal repeat (LTR) from HIV-1
    702..720     +  promoter       T7 promoter: promoter for bacteriophage T7 RNA polymerase
    863..2008    +  CDS            RHO: OPSD_BOVIN - Experimental evidence at protein level: Swiss-Prot protein existence level 1. Photoreceptor required for image-forming vision at low light intensity. Required for photoreceptor cell viability after birth (By similarity). Light-induced isomerization of 11-cis to all-trans retinal triggers a conformational change that activates signaling via G- proteins (PubMed:10926528, PubMed:12044163, PubMed:11972040, PubMed:16908857, PubMed:16586416, PubMed:17060607, PubMed:17449675, PubMed:18818650, PubMed:21389983, PubMed:22198838, PubMed:23579341, PubMed:25205354, PubMed:27458239). Subsequent
    878..916     +  CDS            opsin tag: segment of bovine rhodopsin containing a signal for N-linked glycosylation (Favaloro et al., 2008) The asparagine in the NKT tripeptide will be glycosylated if this sequence is exposed to the ER lumen.
   2085..2196    +  polyA_signal   bGH poly(A) signal: bovine growth hormone polyadenylation signal
   2313..2334    +  promoter       SV40 promoter (fragment): SV40 enhancer and early promoter
   2355..2783    +  rep_origin     f1 ori (sequence partly withheld): f1 bacteriophage origin of replication; arrow indicates direction of (+) strand synthesis
   2797..3126    +  promoter       SV40 promoter: SV40 enhancer and early promoter
   3193..3984    +  CDS            neo: KKA2_KLEPN - Also known as kan, nptII. Experimental evidence at protein level: Swiss-Prot protein existence level 1. Resistance to kanamycin, neomycin, paromomycin, ribostamycin, butirosin and gentamicin B. From Klebsiella pneumoniae.
   4008..4166    +  CDS            ble (fragment): BLE_KLEPN - Experimental evidence at protein level: Swiss-Prot protein existence level 1. Binding protein with a strong affinity to the bleomycin family of antibiotics. Binds to CL990; an antimitotic-antibiotic compound. From Klebsiella pneumoniae.
   4161..4282    +  polyA_signal   SV40 poly(A) signal: SV40 polyadenylation signal
   4355..4371    -  protein_bind   lac operator: The lac repressor binds to the lac operator to inhibit transcription in E. coli. This inhibition can be relieved by adding lactose or isopropyl-β-D-thiogalactopyranoside (IPTG). lac repressor encoded by lacI
   4379..4409    -  promoter       lac promoter: promoter for the E. coli lac operon
   4424..4445    -  protein_bind   CAP binding site: CAP binding activates transcription in the presence of cAMP. E. coli catabolite activator protein
   4458..4550    -  CDS            lacI (fragment): lac repressor; lacI; The lac repressor binds to the lac operator to inhibit transcription in E. coli. This inhibition can be relieved by adding lactose or isopropyl-β-D-thiogalactopyranoside (IPTG).
   4733..5321    -  rep_origin     ori: high-copy-number ColE1/pMB1/pBR322/pUC origin of replication
   5492..6352    -  CDS            AmpR: β-lactamase; bla; confers resistance to ampicillin, carbenicillin, and related antibiotics
   6353..6457    -  promoter       AmpR promoter: bla
   6516..6568    -  misc_feature   bom (fragment): basis of mobility region from pBR322
>Addgene plasmid #106020 | Opto-GPR37L1 | addgene full sequence | sequence record 209632 | Addgene NGS Result
AATTGCATGAAGAATCTGCTTAGGGTTAGGCGTTTTGCGCTGCTTCGCGATGTACGGGCCAGATATACGC
GTTGACATTGATTATTGACTAGTTATTAATAGTAATCAATTACGGGGTCATTAGTTCATAGCCCATATAT
GGAGTTCCGCGTTACATAACTTACGGTAAATGGCCCGCCTGGCTGACCGCCCAACGACCCCCGCCCATTG
ACGTCAATAATGACGTATGTTCCCATAGTAACGCCAATAGGGACTTTCCATTGACGTCAATGGGTGGAGT
ATTTACGGTAAACTGCCCACTTGGCAGTACATCAAGTGTATCATATGCCAAGTACGCCCCCTATTGACGT
CAATGACGGTAAATGGCCCGCCTGGCATTATGCCCAGTACATGACCTTATGGGACTTTCCTACTTGGCAG
TACATCTACGTATTAGTCATCGCTATTACCATGGTGATGCGGTTTTGGCAGTACATCAATGGGCGTGGAT
AGCGGTTTGACTCACGGGGATTTCCAAGTCTCCACCCCATTGACGTCAATGGGAGTTTGTTTTGGCACCA
AAATCAACGGGACTTTCCAAAATGTCGTAACAACTCCGCCCCATTGACGCAAATGGGCGGTAGGCGTGTA
CGGTGGGAGGTCTATATAAGCAGAGCTCTCTGGCTAACTAGAGAACCCACTGCTTACTGGCTTATCGAAA
TTAATACGACTCACTATAGGGAGACACAAGCTGGCTAGCGTTTAAACGGGCCCTCTAGACTCGAGCACCA
TGAAAACGATCATCGCCCTGAGCTACATCTTCTGCCTGGTATTCGCCATGTACACCGATATAGAGATGAA
CAGGCTGGGAAAGGATAGCCTCATGAACGGGACCGAGGGCCCAAACTTCTACGTGCCTTTCTCCAACAAG
ACGGGCGTGGTGCGCAGCCCCTTCGAGGCCCCGCAGTACTACCTGGCGGAGCCATGGCAGTTCTCCATGC
TGGCCGCCTACATGTTCCTGCTGATCATGCTTGGCTTCCCCATCAACTTCCTCACGCTGTACGTCGTGTG
GCACAGCTACTACCTGAAGAGTGCCCTCAACTACATCCTGCTCAACCTGGCCGTGGCCGACCTCTTCATG
GTGTTCGGGGGCTTCACCACCACCCTCTACACCTCTCTGCACGGGTACTTCGTCTTTGGGCCCACGGGCT
GCAACCTGGAGGGCTTCTTTGCCACCTTGGGCGGTGAAATTGCACTGTGGTCCTTGGTGGTCCTGGCCAT
CGAGCGGTACGTGGTGGTGACCAGCACCCTGCCCAAGGTGAGGCCCATCGAGCGGTGCCAAGCCATCATG
GGCGTCGCCTTCACCTGGGTCATGGCTCTGGCCTGTGCCGCGCCCCCCCTCGTCGGCTGGTCCAGGTACA
TCCCGGAGGGCATGCAGTGCTCGTGCGGGATTGACTACTACACGCCCCACGAGGAAACCAACAATGAGTC
GTTCGTCATCTACATGTTCGTGGTCCACTTCATCATCCCCCTGATTGTCATATTCTTCTGCTACGGAGTG
ACATGGCGGGTGCGAGGCCCTCCAGGGAGGAAGTCAGAGTGCAGGGCCAGCAAGCACGAGCAGTGTGAGA
GCCAGCTCAACCGCATGGTGATCATCATGGTCATCGCTTTCCTAATCTGCTGGCTGCCCTACGCTGGGGT
GGCGTTCTACATCTTCACCCATCAGGGCTCTGACTTTGGCCCCATCTTCATGACCATCCCGGCTTTCTTT
GCCAAGACTTCTGCCGTCTACAACCCCGTCATCTACATCATGATGAACAAGCAGTTCCGCCAGGCCTTCC
TGGACTGCTGCTGCTGCTGCTGCTGTGAGGAGTGCGGCGGGGCTTCGGAGGCCTCTGCTGCCAATGGGTC
GGACAACAAGCTCAAGACCGAGGTGTCCTCTTCCATCTACTTCCACAAGCCCAGGGAGTCACCCCCACTC
CTGCCCCTGGGCACACCTTGCACAGAAACCAGCCAAGTGGCGCCTGCCTAAGAATTCCACCACACTGGAC
TAGTGGATCCGAGCTCGGTACCAAGCTTAAGTTTAAACCGCTGATCAGCCTCGACTGTGCCTTCTAGTTG
CCAGCCATCTGTTGTTTGCCCCTCCCCCGTGCCTTCCTTGACCCTGGAAGGTGCCACTCCCACTGTCCTT
TCCTAATAAAATGAGGAAATTGCATCGCATTGTCTGAGTAGGTGTCATTCTATTCTGGGGGGTGGGGTGG
GGCAGGACAGCAAGGGGGAGGATTGGGAAGAGAATAGCAGGCATGCTGGGGATGCGGTGGGCTCTATGGC
TTCTGAGGCGGAAAGAACCAGCTGGGGCTCTAGGGGGTATCCCC
[124 nt withheld, positions 2355-2478]
C
[91 nt withheld, positions 2480-2570]
A
[49 nt withheld, positions 2572-2620]
CCTTTGACGTTGGAGTCCACGTTCTTT
[37 nt withheld, positions 2648-2684]
ACCCTATCTCGGTCTATTCTTTTGATTTATAAGGGATTTTGCCGATTTCGGCCTATTGGTTAAAAAATGA
GCTGATTTAACAAAAATTTAACGCGAATTAATTCTGTGGAATGTGTGTCAGTTAGGGTGTGGAAAGTCCC
CAGGCTCCCCAGCAGGCAGAAGTATGCAAAGCATGCATCTCAATTAGTCAGCAACCAGGTGTGGAAAGTC
CCCAGGCTCCCCAGCAGGCAGAAGTATGCAAAGCATGCATCTCAATTAGTCAGCAACCATAGTCCCGCCC
CTAACTCCGCCCATCCCGCCCCTAACTCCGCCCAGTTCCGCCCATTCTCCGCCCCATGGCTGACTAATTT
TTTTTATTTATGCAGAGGCCGAGGCCGCCTCTGCCTCTGAGCTATTCCAGAAGTAGTGAGGAGGCTTTTT
TGGAGGCCTAGGCTTTTGCAAAAAGCTCCCGGGAGCTTGTATATCCATTTTCGGATCTGATCAAGAGACA
GGATGAGGATCGTTTCGCATGATTGAACAAGATGGATTGCACGCAGGTTCTCCGGCCGCTTGGGTGGAGA
GGCTATTCGGCTATGACTGGGCACAACAGACAATCGGCTGCTCTGATGCCGCCGTGTTCCGGCTGTCAGC
GCAGGGGCGCCCGGTTCTTTTTGTCAAGACCGACCTGTCCGGTGCCCTGAATGAACTGCAGGACGAGGCA
GCGCGGCTATCGTGGCTGGCCACGACGGGCGTTCCTTGCGCAGCTGTGCTCGACGTTGTCACTGAAGCGG
GAAGGGACTGGCTGCTATTGGGCGAAGTGCCGGGGCAGGATCTCCTGTCATCTCACCTTGCTCCTGCCGA
GAAAGTATCCATCATGGCTGATGCAATGCGGCGGCTGCATACGCTTGATCCGGCTACCTGCCCATTCGAC
CACCAAGCGAAACATCGCATCGAGCGAGCACGTACTCGGATGGAAGCCGGTCTTGTCGATCAGGATGATC
TGGACGAAGAACATCAGGGGCTCGCGCCAGCCGAACTGTTCGCCAGGCTCAAGGCGCGCATGCCCGACGG
CGAGGATCTCGTCGTGACCCATGGCGATGCCTGCTTGCCGAATATCATGGTGGAAAATGGCCGCTTTTCT
GGATTCATCGACTGTGGCCGGCTGGGTGTGGCGGACCGCTATCAGGACATAGCGTTGGCTACCCGTGATA
TTGCTGAAGAACTTGGCGGCGAATGGGCTGACCGCTTCCTCGTGCTTTACGGTATCGCCGCTCCCGATTC
GCAGCGCATCGCCTTCTATCGCCTTCTTGACGAGTTCTTCTGAGCGGGACTCTGGGGTTCGAAATGACCG
ACCAAGCGACGCCCAACCTGCCATCACGAGATTTCGATTCCACCGCCGCCTTCTATGAAAGGTTGGGCTT
CGGAATCGTTTTCCGGGACGCCGGCTGGATGATCCTCCAGCGCGGGGATCTCATGCTGGAGTTCTTCGCC
CACCCCAACTTGTTTATTGCAGCTTATAATGGTTACAAATAAAGCAATAGCATCACAAATTTCACAAATA
AAGCATTTTTTTCACTGCATTCTAGTTGTGGTTTGTCCAAACTCATCAATGTATCTTATCATGTCTGTAT
ACCGTCGACCTCTAGCTAGAGCTTGGCGTAATCATGGTCATAGCTGTTTCCTGTGTGAAATTGTTATCCG
CTCACAATTCCACACAACATACGAGCCGGAAGCATAAAGTGTAAAGCCTGGGGTGCCTAATGAGTGAGCT
AACTCACATTAATTGCGTTGCGCTCACTGCCCGCTTTCCAGTCGGGAAACCTGTCGTGCCAGCTGCATTA
ATGAATCGGCCAACGCGCGGGGAGAGGCGGTTTGCGTATTGGGCGCTCTTGCGCTTCCTCGCTCACTGAC
TCGCTGCGCTCGGTCGTTCGGCTGCGGCGAGCGGTATCAGCTCACTCAAAGGCGGTAATACGGTTATCCA
CAGAATCAGGGGATAACGCAGGAAAGAACATGTGAGCAAAAGGCCAGCAAAAGGCCAGGAACCGTAAAAA
GGCCGCGTTGCTGGCGTTTTTCCATAGGCTCCGCCCCCCTGACGAGCATCACAAAAATCGACGCTCAAGT
CAGAGGTGGCGAAACCCGACAGGACTATAAAGATACCAGGCGTTTCCCCCTGGAAGCTCCCTCGTGCGCT
CTCCTGTTCCGACCCTGCCGCTTACCGGATACCTGTCCGCCTTTCTCCCTTCGGGAAGCGTGGCGCTTTC
TCATAGCTCACGCTGTAGGTATCTCAGTTCGGTGTAGGTCGTTCGCTCCAAGCTGGGCTGTGTGCACGAA
CCCCCCGTTCAGCCCGACCGCTGCGCCTTATCCGGTAACTATCGTCTTGAGTCCAACCCGGTAAGACACG
ACTTATCGCCACTGGCAGCAGCCACTGGTAACAGGATTAGCAGAGCGAGGTATGTAGGCGGTGCTACAGA
GTTCTTGAAGTGGTGGCCTAACTACGGCTACACTAGAAGAACAGTATTTGGTATCTGCGCTCTGCTGAAG
CCAGTTACCTTCGGAAAAAGAGTTGGTAGCTCTTGATCCGGCAAACAAACCACCGCTGGTAGCGGTGGTT
TTTTTGTTTGCAAGCAGCAGATTACGCGCAGAAAAAAAGGATCTCAAGAAGATCCTTTGATCTTTTCTAC
GGGGTCTGACGCTCAGTGGAACGAAAACTCACGTTAAGGGATTTTGGTCATGAGATTATCAAAAAGGATC
TTCACCTAGATCCTTTTAAATTAAAAATGAAGTTTTAAATCAATCTAAAGTATATATGAGTAAACTTGGT
CTGACAGTTACCAATGCTTAATCAGTGAGGCACCTATCTCAGCGATCTGTCTATTTCGTTCATCCATAGT
TGCCTGACTCCCCGTCGTGTAGATAACTACGATACGGGAGGGCTTACCATCTGGCCCCAGTGCTGCAATG
ATACCGCGGGACCCACGCTCACCGGCTCCAGATTTATCAGCAATAAACCAGCCAGCCGGAAGGGCCGAGC
GCAGAAGTGGTCCTGCAACTTTATCCGCCTCCATCCAGTCTATTAATTGTTGCCGGGAAGCTAGAGTAAG
TAGTTCGCCAGTTAATAGTTTGCGCAACGTTGTTGCCATTGCTACAGGCATCGTGGTGTCACGCTCGTCG
TTTGGTATGGCTTCATTCAGCTCCGGTTCCCAACGATCAAGGCGAGTTACATGATCCCCCATGTTGTGCA
AAAAAGCGGTTAGCTCCTTCGGTCCTCCGATCGTTGTCAGAAGTAAGTTGGCCGCAGTGTTATCACTCAT
GGTTATGGCAGCACTGCATAATTCTCTTACTGTCATGCCATCCGTAAGATGCTTTTCTGTGACTGGTGAG
TACTCAACCAAGTCATTCTGAGAATAGTGTATGCGGCGACCGAGTTGCTCTTGCCCGGCGTCAATACGGG
ATAATACCGCGCCACATAGCAGAACTTTAAAAGTGCTCATCATTGGAAAACGTTCTTCGGGGCGAAAACT
CTCAAGGATCTTACCACTGTTGAGATCCAGTTCGATGTAACCCACTCGTGCACCCAACTGATCTTCAGCA
TCTTTTACTTTCACCAGCGTTTCTGGGTGAGCAAAAACAGGAAGGCAAAATGCCGCAAAAAAGGGAATAA
GGGCGACACGGAAATGTTGAATACTCATACTCTTCCTTTTTCAATATTATTGAAGCATTTATCAGGGTTA
TTGTCTCATGAGCGGATACATATTTGAATGTATTTAGAAAAATAAACAAATAGGGGTTCCGCGCACATTT
CCCCGAAAAGTGCCACCTGACGTCGACGGATCGGGAGATCTCCCGATCCCCTATGGTGCACTCTCAGTAC
AATCTGCTCTGATGCCGCATAGTTAAGCCAGTATCTGCTCCCTGCTTGTGTGTTGGAGGTCGCTGAGTAG
TGCGCGAGCAAAATTTAAGCTACAACAAGGCAAGGCTTGACCGAC
