>Addgene plasmid #106020 | Opto-GPR37L1 | depositor partial sequence | sequence record 200783 | Opto-GPR37L1
ATGAAAACGATCATCGCCCTGAGCTACATCTTCTGCCTGGTATTCGCCATGTACACCGATATAGAGATGA
ACAGGCTGGGAAAGGATAGCCTCATGAACGGGACCGAGGGCCCAAACTTCTACGTGCCTTTCTCCAACAA
GACGGGCGTGGTGCGCAGCCCCTTCGAGGCCCCGCAGTACTACCTGGCGGAGCCATGGCAGTTCTCCATG
CTGGCCGCCTACATGTTCCTGCTGATCATGCTTGGCTTCCCCATCAACTTCCTCACGCTGTACGTCGTGT
GGCACAGCTACTACCTGAAGAGTGCCCTCAACTACATCCTGCTCAACCTGGCCGTGGCCGACCTCTTCAT
GGTGTTCGGGGGCTTCACCACCACCCTCTACACCTCTCTGCACGGGTACTTCGTCTTTGGGCCCACGGGC
TGCAACCTGGAGGGCTTCTTTGCCACCTTGGGCGGTGAAATTGCACTGTGGTCCTTGGTGGTCCTGGCCA
TCGAGCGGTACGTGGTGGTGACCAGCACCCTGCCCAAGGTGAGGCCCATCGAGCGGTGCCAAGCCATCAT
GGGCGTCGCCTTCACCTGGGTCATGGCTCTGGCCTGTGCCGCGCCCCCCCTCGTCGGCTGGTCCAGGTAC
ATCCCGGAGGGCATGCAGTGCTCGTGCGGGATTGACTACTACACGCCCCACGAGGAAACCAACAATGAGT
CGTTCGTCATCTACATGTTCGTGGTCCACTTCATCATCCCCCTGATTGTCATATTCTTCTGCTACGGAGT
GACATGGCGGGTGCGAGGCCCTCCAGGGAGGAAGTCAGAGTGCAGGGCCAGCAAGCACGAGCAGTGTGAG
AGCCAGCTCAACCGCATGGTGATCATCATGGTCATCGCTTTCCTAATCTGCTGGCTGCCCTACGCTGGGG
TGGCGTTCTACATCTTCACCCATCAGGGCTCTGACTTTGGCCCCATCTTCATGACCATCCCGGCTTTCTT
TGCCAAGACTTCTGCCGTCTACAACCCCGTCATCTACATCATGATGAACAAGCAGTTCCGCCAGGCCTTC
CTGGACTGCTGCTGCTGCTGCTGCTGTGAGGAGTGCGGCGGGGCTTCGGAGGCCTCTGCTGCCAATGGGT
CGGACAACAAGCTCAAGACCGAGGTGTCCTCTTCCATCTACTTCCACAAGCCCAGGGAGTCACCCCCACT
CCTGCCCCTGGGCACACCTTGCACAGAAACCAGCCAAGTGGCGCCTGCCTAA
